>Addgene plasmid #163196 | D4MUV9 | addgene full sequence | sequence record 354436 | Addgene NGS Result
TAATACGACTCACTATAGGGGAATTGTGAGCGGATAACAATTCCCCTCTAGAAATAATTTTGTTTAACTT
TAAGAAGGAGATATACATATGTCTGAATACCAGTACAATAAGGTGACGCCTGAGATGATTGAGAAATTCA
AGGAAATCGCTCCTAAAAGGGTATTAGTTGGAGACGAAATCAATGAAGACTTTACCCACGATGAAATGGC
CATCTATGGAAAGGCTAGACCTGAAGTCCTCGTTGAGGCTACTTCAACAGAGGAAGTCGCAGCAGTTGTA
AAGCTATGTAATGAAAACAAGATCCCTGTTACCCCATCCGGTGCACGAACAGGCTTGGTAGGTGGTGCTG
TTTCCATAGGTGGTGGAGTTATGATATCACTGACAAAGATGAACAAAATCTTGGGTTATGACAAGGAGAA
TTTCGTTGTTAAGATACAGTCTGGAGTTTTGCTGAATGATCTCGCACAGGATGCAGAGAAGCAAGGTCTT
TTGTACCCACCTGACCCAGGAGAGAAATTTGCTACAGTTGGTGGTAATGTCGCCACAAACGCCGGTGGTA
TGCGAGCCGTCAAATATGGTTGTACACGAGACTACGTTAGGGCCATGACAGTTGTACTTCCTACCGGAGA
GATCGTCAAGTTGGGAGCCACTGTCTCAAAGACTTCCTCGGGTTACTCATTGCTTAATCTGATGATCGGA
TCAGAGGGAACTTTGGGAATTATCACAGAACTTACTTTAAAGGTTATTCCTGCCCCAAAATCCGTGATAA
GCTTGATTATCCCATACGAAAACCTCGAGGACTGTATCGCAACTGTCCCTCAGTTCTTCATGCATCATTT
GGCTCCGCAAGCCTTGGAGTTTATGGAGAAAGAGGTTGTTATGGATACTGAAAAGTTCTTAGGGAAGCAA
GTTTATCCGAAGGAGCTCGAAGGTACTGAGATTGGTGCTTATCTATTAGCTACATTTGATGGTAATTCTG
AGGAACAATTAGAGGACATCATAGAACAGGCTTCCGAGGTGGTACTAGAGGCAGGTGCCATTGACGTCTT
GGTTGCAGATACACCAGCTTTAAAGAAAGATGCCTGGGCCGTCAGAGGAGCCTTACTCGAAGCCATTGAA
GCTGATACAGTCTTATTAGACGAGTGCGACGTTGTCGTTCCAACTAACAAGATCGCTGAATTCCTGACAT
ACACTAAGTCATTGGAAGCTGAGGCTGACTTCAGAGTAAAGTCCTTTGGTCACGCTGGCGATGGAAACCT
ACACATTTATACCTGTTCGAATGACATGGAAGAGGGTGAGTTTAAGAAGCAAGTGGCTGTGTTTATGGAT
AAGGTGTACGCTAAGGCCACAGAGTTCGGTGGCATGATCAGTGGAGAACATGGAATCGGTCACGGCAAAA
TGGATTACTTGGCCGAATCCCTGGGTCCTGTTCAGATGAGAATCATGGAAGGCGTTAAAGAGGTTTTCGA
TCCTAACATGATCCTGAACCCGGGTAAGATATGCTACAAACTCGCTGCAGCTCTGGAACACCACCATCAC
CACCACCACCACCACCACTGAGATCCGGCTGCTAACAAAGCCCGAAAGGAAGCTGAGTTGGCTGCTGCCA
CCGCTGAGCAATAACTAGCATAACCCCTTGGGGCCTCTAAACGGGTCTTGAGGGGTTTTTTGCTGAAAGG
AGGAACTATATCCGGATTGGCGAATGGG
[124 nt withheld, positions 1709-1832]
C
[91 nt withheld, positions 1834-1924]
A
[49 nt withheld, positions 1926-1974]
CCTTTGACGTTGGAGTCCACGTTCTTT
[37 nt withheld, positions 2002-2038]
ACCCTATCTCGGTCTATTCTTTTGATTTATAAGGGATTTTGCCGATTTCGGCCTATTGGTTAAAAAATGA
GCTGATTTAACAAAAATTTAACGCGAATTTTAACAAAATATTAACGCTTACAATTTAGGTGGCACTTTTC
GGGGAAATGTGCGCGGAACCCCTATTTGTTTATTTTTCTAAATACATTCAAATATGTATCCGCTCATGAG
ACAATAACCCTGATAAATGCTTCAATAATATTGAAAAAGGAAGAGTATGAGTATTCAACATTTCCGTGTC
GCCCTTATTCCCTTTTTTGCGGCATTTTGCCTTCCTGTTTTTGCTCACCCAGAAACGCTGGTGAAAGTAA
AAGATGCTGAAGATCAGTTGGGTGCACGAGTGGGTTACATCGAACTGGATCTCAACAGCGGTAAGATCCT
TGAGAGTTTTCGCCCCGAAGAACGTTTTCCAATGATGAGCACTTTTAAAGTTCTGCTATGTGGCGCGGTA
TTATCCCGTATTGACGCCGGGCAAGAGCAACTCGGTCGCCGCATACACTATTCTCAGAATGACTTGGTTG
AGTACTCACCAGTCACAGAAAAGCATCTTACGGATGGCATGACAGTAAGAGAATTATGCAGTGCTGCCAT
AACCATGAGTGATAACACTGCGGCCAACTTACTTCTGACAACGATCGGAGGACCGAAGGAGCTAACCGCT
TTTTTGCACAACATGGGGGATCATGTAACTCGCCTTGATCGTTGGGAACCGGAGCTGAATGAAGCCATAC
CAAACGACGAGCGTGACACCACGATGCCTGCAGCAATGGCAACAACGTTGCGCAAACTATTAACTGGCGA
ACTACTTACTCTAGCTTCCCGGCAACAATTAATAGACTGGATGGAGGCGGATAAAGTTGCAGGACCACTT
CTGCGCTCGGCCCTTCCGGCTGGCTGGTTTATTGCTGATAAATCTGGAGCCGGTGAGCGTGGGTCTCGCG
GTATCATTGCAGCACTGGGGCCAGATGGTAAGCCCTCCCGTATCGTAGTTATCTACACGACGGGGAGTCA
GGCAACTATGGATGAACGAAATAGACAGATCGCTGAGATAGGTGCCTCACTGATTAAGCATTGGTAACTG
TCAGACCAAGTTTACTCATATATACTTTAGATTGATTTAAAACTTCATTTTTAATTTAAAAGGATCTAGG
TGAAGATCCTTTTTGATAATCTCATGACCAAAATCCCTTAACGTGAGTTTTCGTTCCACTGAGCGTCAGA
CCCCGTAGAAAAGATCAAAGGATCTTCTTGAGATCCTTTTTTTCTGCGCGTAATCTGCTGCTTGCAAACA
AAAAAACCACCGCTACCAGCGGTGGTTTGTTTGCCGGATCAAGAGCTACCAACTCTTTTTCCGAAGGTAA
CTGGCTTCAGCAGAGCGCAGATACCAAATACTGTCCTTCTAGTGTAGCCGTAGTTAGGCCACCACTTCAA
GAACTCTGTAGCACCGCCTACATACCTCGTTCTGCTAATCCTGTTACCAGTGGCTGCTGCCAGTGGCGAT
AAGTCGTGTCTTACCGGGTTGGACTCAAGACGATAGTTACCGGATAAGGCGCAGCGGTCGGGCTGAACGG
GGGGTTCGTGCACACAGCCCAGCTTGGAGCGAACGACCTACACCGAACTGAGATACCTACAGCGTGAGCT
ATGAGAAAGCGCCACGCTTCCCGAAGGGAGAAAGGCGGACAGGTATCCGGTAAGCGGCAGGGTCGGAACA
GGAGAGCGCACGAGGGAGCTTCCAGGGGGAAACGCCTGGTATCTTTATAGTCCTGTCGGGTTTCGCCACC
TCTGACTTGAGCGTCGATTTTTGTGATGCTCGTCAGGGGGGCGGAGCCTATGGAAAAACGCCAGCAACGC
GGCCTTTTTACGGTTCCTGGCCTTTTGCTGGCCTTTTGCTCACATGTTCTTTCCTGCGTTATCCCCTGAT
TCTGTGGATAACCGTATTACCGCCTTTGAGTGAGCTGATACCGCTCGCCGCAGCCGAACGACCGAGCGCA
GCGAGTCAGTGAGCGAGGAAGCGGAAGAGCGCCTGATGCGGTATTTTCTCCTTACGCATCTGTGCGGTAT
TTCACACCGCAATGGTGCACTCTCAGTACAATCTGCTCTGATGCCGCATAGTTAAGCCAGTATACACTCC
GCTATCGCTACGTGACTGGGTCATGGCTGCGCCCCGACACCCGCCAACACCCGCTGACGCGCCCTGACGG
GCTTGTCTGCTCCCGGCATCCGCTTACAGACAAGCTGTGACCGTCTCCGGGAGCTGCATGTGTCAGAGGT
TTTCACCGTCATCACCGAAACGCGCGAGGCAGCTGCGGTAAAGCTCATCAGCGTGGTCGTGAAGCGATTC
ACAGATGTCTGCCTGTTCATCCGCGTCCAGCTCGTTGAGTTTCTCCAGAAGCGTTAATGTCTGGCTTCTG
ATAAAGCGGGCCATGTTAAGGGCGGTTTTTTCCTGTTTGGTCACTGATGCCTCCGTGTAAGGGGGATTTC
TGTTCATGGGGGTAATGATACCGATGAAACGAGAGAGGATGCTCACGATACGGGTTACTGATGATGAACA
TGCCCGGTTACTGGAACGTTGTGAGGGTAAACAACTGGCGGTATGGATGCGGCGGGACCAGAGAAAAATC
ACTCAGGGTCAATGCCAGCGCTTCGTTAATACAGATGTAGGTGTTCCACAGGGTAGCCAGCAGCATCCTG
CGATGCAGATCCGGAACATAATGGTGCAGGGCGCTGACTTCCGCGTTTCCAGACTTTACGAAACACGGAA
ACCGAAGACCATTCATGTTGTTGCTCAGGTCGCAGACGTTTTGCAGCAGCAGTCGCTTCACGTTCGCTCG
CGTATCGGTGATTCATTCTGCTAACCAGTAAGGCAACCCCGCCAGCCTAGCCGGGTCCTCAACGACAGGA
GCACGATCATGCGCACCCGTGGGGCCGCCATGCCGGCGATAATGGCCTGCTTCTCGCCGAAACGTTTGGT
GGCGGGACCAGTGACGAAGGCTTGAGCGAGGGCGTGCAAGATTCCGAATACCGCAAGCGACAGGCCGATC
ATCGTCGCGCTCCAGCGAAAGCGGTCCTCGCCGAAAATGACCCAGAGCGCTGCCGGCACCTGTCCTACGA
GTTGCATGATAAAGAAGACAGTCATAAGTGCGGCGACGATAGTCATGCCCCGCGCCCACCGGAAGGAGCT
GACTGGGTTGAAGGCTCTCAAGGGCATCGGTCGAGATCCCGGTGCCTAATGAGTGAGCTAACTTACATTA
ATTGCGTTGCGCTCACTGCCCGCTTTCCAGTCGGGAAACCTGTCGTGCCAGCTGCATTAATGAATCGGCC
AACGCGCGGGGAGAGGCGGTTTGCGTATTGGGCGCCAGGGTGGTTTTTCTTTTCACCAGTGAGACGGGCA
ACAGCTGATTGCCCTTCACCGCCTGGCCCTGAGAGAGTTGCAGCAAGCGGTCCACGCTGGTTTGCCCCAG
CAGGCGAAAATCCTGTTTGATGGTGGTTAACGGCGGGATATAACATGAGCTGTCTTCGGTATCATCGTAT
CCCACTACCGAGATATCCGCACCAACGCGCAGCCCGGACTCGGTAATGGCGCGCATTGCGCCCAGCGCCA
TCTGATCGTTGGCAACCAGCATCGCAGTGGGAACGATGCCCTCATTCAGCATTTGCATGGTTTGTTGAAA
ACCGGACATGGCACTCCAGTCGCCTTCCCGTTCCGCTATCGGCTGAATTTGATTGCGAGTGAGATATTTA
TGCCAGCCAGCCAGACGCAGACGCGCCGAGACAGAACTTAATGGGCCCGCTAACAGCGCGATTTGCTGGT
GACCCAATGCGACCAGATGCTCCACGCCCAGTCGCGTACCGTCTTCATGGGAGAAAATAATACTGTTGAT
GGGTGTCTGGTCAGAGACATCAAGAAATAACGCCGGAACATTAGTGCAGGCAGCTTCCACAGCAATGGCA
TCCTGGTCATCCAGCGGATAGTTAATGATCAGCCCACTGACGCGTTGCGCGAGAAGATTGTGCACCGCCG
CTTTACAGGCTTCGACGCCGCTTCGTTCTACCATCGACACCACCACGCTGGCACCCAGTTGATCGGCGCG
AGATTTAATCGCCGCGACAATTTGCGACGGCGCGTGCAGGGCCAGACTGGAGGTGGCAACGCCAATCAGC
AACGACTGTTTGCCCGCCAGTTGTTGTGCCACGCGGTTGGGAATGTAATTCAGCTCCGCCATCGCCGCTT
CCACTTTTTCCCGCGTTTTCGCAGAAACGTGGCTGGCCTGGTTCACCACGCGGGAAACGGTCTGATAAGA
GACACCGGCATACTCTGCGACATCGTATAACGTTACTGGTTTCACATTCACCACCCTGAATTGACTCTCT
TCCGGGCGCTATCATGCCATACCGCGAAAGGTTTTGCGCCATTCGATGGTGTCCGGGATCTCGACGCTCT
CCCTTATGCGACTCCTGCATTAGGAAGCAGCCCAGTAGTAGGTTGAGGCCGTTGAGCACCGCCGCCGCAA
GGAATGGTGCATGCAAGGAGATGGCGCCCAACAGTCCCCCGGCCACGGGGCCTGCCACCATACCCACGCC
GAAACAAGCGCTCATGAGCCCGAAGTGGCGAGCCCGATCTTCCCCATCGGTGATGTCGGCGATATAGGCG
CCAGCAACCGCACCTGTGGCGCCGGTGATGCCGGCCACGATGCGTCCGGCGTAGAGGATCGAGATCTCGA
TCCCGCGAAAT
Features (pLannotate 1.2.2; 18 found; start..end, strand, type, name):
      1..19      +  promoter       T7 promoter: promoter for bacteriophage T7 RNA polymerase
     20..44      +  protein_bind   lac operator: The lac repressor binds to the lac operator to inhibit transcription in E. coli. This inhibition can be relieved by adding lactose or isopropyl-β-D-thiogalactopyranoside (IPTG). lac repressor encoded by lacI
     59..81      +  RBS            RBS: efficient ribosome binding site from bacteriophage T7 gene 10 (Olins and Rangwala, 1989)
   1529..1555    +  CDS            9xHis: 9xHis affinity tag
   1568..1617    +  CDS            SET1 (fragment): solubility-enhancement tag derived from T7 phage gene 10B
   1625..1672    +  terminator     T7 terminator: transcription terminator for bacteriophage T7 RNA polymerase
   1709..2137    +  rep_origin     f1 ori (sequence partly withheld): f1 bacteriophage origin of replication; arrow indicates direction of (+) strand synthesis
   2190..2294    +  promoter       AmpR promoter: bla
   2295..3155    +  CDS            AmpR: β-lactamase; bla; confers resistance to ampicillin, carbenicillin, and related antibiotics
   3326..3914    +  rep_origin     ori: high-copy-number ColE1/pMB1/pBR322/pUC origin of replication
   4100..4239    -  misc_feature   bom: basis of mobility region from pBR322
   4341..4532    -  CDS            rop: Rop protein, which maintains plasmids at low copy number; rop
   4549..4929    +  CDS            YPB1_ECOLX: Protein predicted: Swiss-Prot protein existence level 4. From Escherichia coli.
   5001..5292    -  CDS            TcR (fragment): tetracycline efflux protein; tet; confers resistance to tetracycline
   5307..5328    -  protein_bind   CAP binding site: CAP binding activates transcription in the presence of cAMP. E. coli catabolite activator protein
   5341..6423    -  CDS            lacI: lac repressor; lacI; The lac repressor binds to the lac operator to inhibit transcription in E. coli. This inhibition can be relieved by adding lactose or isopropyl-β-D-thiogalactopyranoside (IPTG).
   6424..6501    -  promoter       lacI promoter: lacI
   6509..6788    -  CDS            TcR (fragment): tetracycline efflux protein; tet; confers resistance to tetracycline
