[The description below was written by a language model from this plasmid's Addgene catalogue record and pLannotate feature annotations shown in this document.]
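Description:
D4MUV9 is a bacterial expression plasmid built on the pET21a(+) backbone for inducible production in E. coli of the Anaerostipes hadrus protein with UniProt identifier D4MUV9, annotated as a D-lactate dehydrogenase. The sequenced record is 6,809 nt. It is propagated through a ColE1/pMB1-type origin and selected with ampicillin via the β-lactamase gene under its own promoter. The catalogue lists it as high copy, although the feature table also shows the rop gene and the bom region inherited from pBR322, which normally moderate copy number. An f1 origin is present for single-stranded DNA production, and short tetracycline-resistance fragments are non-functional backbone remnants.

Expression is driven by a T7 promoter immediately followed by a lac operator and the strong T7 gene 10 ribosome binding site. The plasmid-borne lacI gene supplies repressor, so transcription stays off until IPTG or lactose is added in a host that provides T7 RNA polymerase. The coding region itself is not annotated in the feature table, but it evidently occupies the unannotated stretch between the RBS and the C-terminal polyhistidine tag, ahead of the T7 terminator. The catalogue describes this tag as 10xHis, whereas the annotation software reports a 9xHis match. The catalogue also lists an N-terminal T7 tag from the backbone, which the feature table does not detect. A short fragment annotated as a T7 gene 10B-derived solubility tag lies between the His tag and the terminator and is probably backbone sequence rather than a functional fusion.

According to the associated publication title, the plasmid belongs to a study that experimentally tested enzyme functional annotations and uncovered misannotation in the EC 1.1.3.15 class. This is consistent with its use for recombinant expression and His-tag affinity purification of the protein for activity testing.
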