Addgene plasmid #163196: D4MUV9
Purpose: Inducible expression of UniProt identifier D4MUV9
Depositing lab: Martin Engqvist. Depositing organization: Chalmers University of Technology. Publication: Experimental and computational investigation of enzyme functional annotations uncovers misannotation in the EC 1.1.3.15 enzyme class. Rembeza E, Engqvist MKM. PLoS Comput Biol. 2021 Sep 23;17(9):e1009446. doi: 10.1371/journal.pcbi.1009446. eCollection 2021 Sep. PubMed 34555022.
Backbone
  Vector backbone: pET21a(+)
  Vector type: Bacterial Expression
Growth in bacteria
  Bacterial resistance: Ampicillin, 100 μg/mL
  Growth temperature: 37°C
  Growth strain: DH5alpha
  Copy number: High Copy
Gene/Insert
  Gene/Insert name: D4MUV9 (alt name: D-lactate dehydrogenase)
  Species: Anaerostipes hadrus
  Promoter: T7
  Tag / fusion protein: T7 (N terminal on backbone); 10xHis (C terminal on backbone)
  Cloning method: Unknown
  Sequencing primers: 5′ T7; 3′ T7-term
Terms and licenses: Academic/Nonprofit Terms; Industry Terms: Not Available to Industry
Depositor comments: Insert name is a UniProt identifier
How to cite: D4MUV9 was a gift from Martin Engqvist (Addgene plasmid # 163196 ; http://n2t.net/addgene:163196 ; RRID:Addgene_163196)
