>Addgene plasmid #163196 | D4MUV9 | depositor partial sequence | sequence record 316266 | insert gene sequence
ATGTCTGAATACCAGTACAATAAGGTGACGCCTGAGATGATTGAGAAATTCAAGGAAATCGCTCCTAAAA
GGGTATTAGTTGGAGACGAAATCAATGAAGACTTTACCCACGATGAAATGGCCATCTATGGAAAGGCTAG
ACCTGAAGTCCTCGTTGAGGCTACTTCAACAGAGGAAGTCGCAGCAGTTGTAAAGCTATGTAATGAAAAC
AAGATCCCTGTTACCCCATCCGGTGCACGAACAGGCTTGGTAGGTGGTGCTGTTTCCATAGGTGGTGGAG
TTATGATATCACTGACAAAGATGAACAAAATCTTGGGTTATGACAAGGAGAATTTCGTTGTTAAGATACA
GTCTGGAGTTTTGCTGAATGATCTCGCACAGGATGCAGAGAAGCAAGGTCTTTTGTACCCACCTGACCCA
GGAGAGAAATTTGCTACAGTTGGTGGTAATGTCGCCACAAACGCCGGTGGTATGCGAGCCGTCAAATATG
GTTGTACACGAGACTACGTTAGGGCCATGACAGTTGTACTTCCTACCGGAGAGATCGTCAAGTTGGGAGC
CACTGTCTCAAAGACTTCCTCGGGTTACTCATTGCTTAATCTGATGATCGGATCAGAGGGAACTTTGGGA
ATTATCACAGAACTTACTTTAAAGGTTATTCCTGCCCCAAAATCCGTGATAAGCTTGATTATCCCATACG
AAAACCTCGAGGACTGTATCGCAACTGTCCCTCAGTTCTTCATGCATCATTTGGCTCCGCAAGCCTTGGA
GTTTATGGAGAAAGAGGTTGTTATGGATACTGAAAAGTTCTTAGGGAAGCAAGTTTATCCGAAGGAGCTC
GAAGGTACTGAGATTGGTGCTTATCTATTAGCTACATTTGATGGTAATTCTGAGGAACAATTAGAGGACA
TCATAGAACAGGCTTCCGAGGTGGTACTAGAGGCAGGTGCCATTGACGTCTTGGTTGCAGATACACCAGC
TTTAAAGAAAGATGCCTGGGCCGTCAGAGGAGCCTTACTCGAAGCCATTGAAGCTGATACAGTCTTATTA
GACGAGTGCGACGTTGTCGTTCCAACTAACAAGATCGCTGAATTCCTGACATACACTAAGTCATTGGAAG
CTGAGGCTGACTTCAGAGTAAAGTCCTTTGGTCACGCTGGCGATGGAAACCTACACATTTATACCTGTTC
GAATGACATGGAAGAGGGTGAGTTTAAGAAGCAAGTGGCTGTGTTTATGGATAAGGTGTACGCTAAGGCC
ACAGAGTTCGGTGGCATGATCAGTGGAGAACATGGAATCGGTCACGGCAAAATGGATTACTTGGCCGAAT
CCCTGGGTCCTGTTCAGATGAGAATCATGGAAGGCGTTAAAGAGGTTTTCGATCCTAACATGATCCTGAA
CCCGGGTAAGATATGCTACAAACTCGCTGCAGCTCTGGAACACCACCATCAC
